Addgene plasmid #157073: pD649-HAsp-IGSF6-COMP5AP-AviTag-9xHis
Purpose: Mammalian expression of cell-surface protein extracellular domain fused to COMP5AP-AviTag-9xHis. Protein is secreted from cells.
Depositing lab: Chris Garcia. Depositing organization: Stanford University. Publication: A Human IgSF Cell-Surface Interactome Reveals a Complex Network of Protein-Protein Interactions. Wojtowicz WM, Vielmetter J, Fernandes RA, Siepe DH, Eastman CL, Chisholm GB, Cox S, Klock H, Anderson PW, Rue SM, Miller JJ, Glaser SM, Bragstad ML, Vance J, Lam AW, Lesley SA, Zinn K, Garcia KC. Cell. 2020 Aug 20;182(4):1027-1043.e17. doi: 10.1016/j.cell.2020.07.025. PubMed 32822567.
Backbone
  Vector backbone: pD649
  Backbone size w/o insert (bp): 7153
  Vector type: Mammalian Expression
Growth in bacteria
  Bacterial resistance: Ampicillin, 100 μg/mL
  Growth temperature: 37°C
  Growth strain: DH5alpha
  Copy number: High Copy
Gene/Insert
  Gene/Insert name: IGSF6
  Species: H. sapiens (human)
  Insert size (bp): 378
  Entrez Gene: IGSF6 (a.k.a. DORA)
  Promoter: CMV/SP6
  Tag / fusion protein: COMP5AP-AviTag-9xHis (C terminal on backbone)
  Cloning method: Restriction Enzyme; 5′ cloning site GCGGCCGC (not destroyed); 3′ cloning site GGCGCGCC (not destroyed)
  Sequencing primers: 5′ ATTTAGGTGACACTATAG; 3′ CGTCGCACTCCATCACGGTG
Resource information
  A portion of this plasmid was derived from a plasmid made by: synthesis by ThermoFisher
Terms and licenses: Academic/Nonprofit Terms; Industry Terms: Not Available to Industry
Depositor comments: Some plasmids in this collection may have an IS4-like element ISVsa5 family transposase upstream of the CMV promoter.
How to cite: pD649-HAsp-IGSF6-COMP5AP-AviTag-9xHis was a gift from Chris Garcia (Addgene plasmid # 157073 ; http://n2t.net/addgene:157073 ; RRID:Addgene_157073)
