[The description below was written by a language model from this plasmid's Addgene catalogue record and pLannotate feature annotations shown in this document.]
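Description:
pD649-HAsp-IGSF6-COMP5AP-AviTag-9xHis is a mammalian expression plasmid built on the pD649 backbone for producing a secreted, tagged form of the extracellular domain of human IGSF6 (also known as DORA). It is propagated in E. coli as a high-copy plasmid through a ColE1/pUC-type origin and selected with ampicillin via the β-lactamase gene. The annotation also detects short remnants of KanR, lacZα, an rrnB terminator and an f1 origin, which appear to be backbone vestiges rather than functional parts. A second cassette, with SV40 early and EM7 promoters upstream of a puromycin N-acetyltransferase sequence, a short ble-like fragment and an SV40 poly(A) signal, could allow puromycin selection in mammalian cells, although the record does not state this use.

Expression is driven by the CMV enhancer and immediate-early promoter, followed by a fragment of CMV intron A. An SP6 promoter lies just upstream of the coding region, where it could support in vitro transcription. The name indicates an "HAsp" leader, which the annotation software matched partially to an immunoglobulin heavy-chain signal sequence; it directs the protein into the secretory pathway. The IGSF6 ectodomain sits between retained NotI and AscI sites and is fused in frame to the backbone-encoded C-terminal module. That module consists of the coiled-coil region of rat cartilage oligomeric matrix protein, which pentamerises the fusion, and human placental alkaline phosphatase as an enzymatic reporter. These are followed by an AviTag for site-specific biotinylation and a polyhistidine tag (9xHis by name, annotated as 8xHis), with a bGH poly(A) signal ending the unit.

Such multimerised, enzyme-labelled ectodomains raise avidity for detecting weak extracellular binding, consistent with the plasmid's origin in a human IgSF cell-surface interactome screen. The depositor notes that some plasmids in the collection may carry an IS4-like transposase insertion upstream of the CMV promoter; none is annotated here.
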