Features (pLannotate 1.2.2; 24 found; start..end, strand, type, name):
    119..143     -  CDS            KanR (fragment): aminoglycoside phosphotransferase; aph(3')-Ia; confers resistance to kanamycin
    254..842     +  rep_origin     ori: high-copy-number ColE1/pMB1/pBR322/pUC origin of replication
   1067..1084    +  terminator     rrnB T2 terminator (fragment): transcription terminator T2 from the E. coli rrnB gene
   1109..1128    -  CDS            lacZα (fragment): LacZα fragment of β-galactosidase; lacZ fragment
   1584..1600    +  protein_bind   lac operator: The lac repressor binds to the lac operator to inhibit transcription in E. coli. This inhibition can be relieved by adding lactose or isopropyl-β-D-thiogalactopyranoside (IPTG). lac repressor encoded by lacI
   1843..2146    +  enhancer       CMV enhancer: human cytomegalovirus immediate early enhancer
   2147..2350    +  promoter       CMV promoter: human cytomegalovirus (CMV) immediate early promoter
   2486..2529    +  intron         CMV intron (fragment): modified intron A from human cytomegalovirus
   2581..2599    +  promoter       SP6 promoter: promoter for bacteriophage SP6 RNA polymerase
   2603..2640    +  CDS            IgH signal sequence (fragment): signal sequence from the mouse immunoglobulin heavy chain variable region
   2719..3126    +  CDS            IGSF6 (fragment): IGSF6_HUMAN - Also known as DORA. Experimental evidence at transcript level: Swiss-Prot protein existence level 2. From Homo sapiens (Human).
   3223..3402    +  CDS            Comp (fragment): COMP_RAT - Experimental evidence at protein level: Swiss-Prot protein existence level 1. May play a role in the structural integrity of cartilage via its interaction with other extracellular matrix proteins such as the collagens and fibronectin. Can mediate the interaction of chondrocytes with the cartilage extracellular matrix through interaction with cell surface integrin receptors. Could play a role in the pathogenesis of osteoarthritis. Potent suppressor of apoptosis in both primary chondrocytes and transformed cells. Suppresses apoptosis by blocking the activation of caspase-3 and by indu
   3390..4842    +  CDS            SEAP (fragment): secreted alkaline phosphatase from human placenta The natural enzyme has a C-terminal transmembrane sequence that is replaced by a GPI anchor.
   4867..4908    +  CDS            AviTag™ (fragment): peptide tag that allows for enzymatic biotinylation
   4912..4935    +  CDS            8xHis: 8xHis affinity tag
   5081..5192    +  polyA_signal   bGH poly(A) signal: bovine growth hormone polyadenylation signal
   5193..5301    +  rep_origin     f1 ori (fragment): f1 bacteriophage origin of replication; arrow indicates direction of (+) strand synthesis
   5315..5644    +  promoter       SV40 promoter: SV40 enhancer and early promoter
   5692..5739    +  promoter       EM7 promoter: synthetic bacterial promoter&nbsp
   5758..6357    +  CDS            PuroR (fragment): puromycin N-acetyltransferase; pac from Streptomyces; confers resistance to puromycin
   6367..6492    +  CDS            ble (fragment): BLE_KLEPN - Experimental evidence at protein level: Swiss-Prot protein existence level 1. Binding protein with a strong affinity to the bleomycin family of antibiotics. Binds to CL990; an antimitotic-antibiotic compound. From Klebsiella pneumoniae.
   6487..6608    +  polyA_signal   SV40 poly(A) signal: SV40 polyadenylation signal
   6661..7521    -  CDS            AmpR: β-lactamase; bla; confers resistance to ampicillin, carbenicillin, and related antibiotics
   7524..89      -  promoter       AmpR promoter (fragment) (across the origin): bla
>Addgene plasmid #157073 | pD649-HAsp-IGSF6-COMP5AP-AviTag-9xHis | depositor full sequence | sequence record 303255 | Full Sequence
TTTCAATATTATTGAAGCATTTATCAGGGTTATTGTCTCATGAGCGGATACATATTTGAATGTATTTAGA
AAAATAAACAAATAGGGGTCAGTGTTACAACCAATTAACCAATTCTGAACATTATCGCGAGCCCATTTAT
ACCTGAATATGGCTCATAACACCCCTTGCTCATGACCAAAATCCCTTAACGTGAGTTACGCGCGCGTCGT
TCCACTGAGCGTCAGACCCCGTAGAAAAGATCAAAGGATCTTCTTGAGATCCTTTTTTTCTGCGCGTAAT
CTGCTGCTTGCAAACAAAAAAACCACCGCTACCAGCGGTGGTTTGTTTGCCGGATCAAGAGCTACCAACT
CTTTTTCCGAAGGTAACTGGCTTCAGCAGAGCGCAGATACCAAATACTGTTCTTCTAGTGTAGCCGTAGT
TAGCCCACCACTTCAAGAACTCTGTAGCACCGCCTACATACCTCGCTCTGCTAATCCTGTTACCAGTGGC
TGCTGCCAGTGGCGATAAGTCGTGTCTTACCGGGTTGGACTCAAGACGATAGTTACCGGATAAGGCGCAG
CGGTCGGGCTGAACGGGGGGTTCGTGCACACAGCCCAGCTTGGAGCGAACGACCTACACCGAACTGAGAT
ACCTACAGCGTGAGCTATGAGAAAGCGCCACGCTTCCCGAAGGGAGAAAGGCGGACAGGTATCCGGTAAG
CGGCAGGGTCGGAACAGGAGAGCGCACGAGGGAGCTTCCAGGGGGAAACGCCTGGTATCTTTATAGTCCT
GTCGGGTTTCGCCACCTCTGACTTGAGCGTCGATTTTTGTGATGCTCGTCAGGGGGGCGGAGCCTATGGA
AAAACGCCAGCAACGCGGCCTTTTTACGGTTCCTGGCCTTTTGCTGGCCTTTTGCTCACATGTTCTTTCC
TGCGTTATCCCCTGATTCTGTGGATAACCGTATTACCGCCTTTGAGTGAGCTGATACCGCTCGCCGCAGC
CGAACGACCGAGCGCAGCGAGTCAGTGAGCGAGGAAGCGGAAGGCGAGAGTAGGGAACTGCCAGGCATCA
AACTAAGCAGAAGGCCCCTGACGGATGGCCTTTTTGCGTTTCTACAAACTCTTTCTGTGTTGTAAAACGA
CGGCCAGTCTTAAGCTCGGGCCCCCTGGGCGGTTCTGATAACGAGTAATCGTTAATCCGCAAATAACGTA
AAAACCCGCTTCGGCGGGTTTTTTTATGGGGGGAGTTTAGGGAAAGAGCATTTGTCAGAATATTTAAGGG
CGCCTGTCACTTTGCTTGATATATGAGAATTATTTAACCTTATAAATGAGAAAAAAGCAACGCACTTTAA
ATAAGATACGTTGCTTTTTCGATTGATGAACACCTATAATTAAACTATTCATCTATTATTTATGATTTTT
TGTATATACAATATTTCTAGTTTGTTAAAGAGAATTAAGAAAATAAATCTCGAAAATAATAAAGGGAAAA
TCAGTTTTTGATATCAAAATTATACATGTCAACGATAATACAAAATATAATACAAACTATAAGATGTTAT
CAGTATTTATTATCATTTAGAATAAATTTTGTGTCGCCCTTAATTGTGAGCGGATAACAATTACGAGCTT
CATGCACAGTGGCGTTGACTCAATATTGGCCATTAGCCATATTATTCATTGGTTATATAGCATAAATCAA
TATTGGCTATTGGCCATTGCATACGTTGTATCTATATCATAATATGTACATTTATATTGGCTCATGTCCA
ATATGACCGCCATGTTGGCATTGATTATTGACTAGTTATTAATAGTAATCAATTACGGGGTCATTAGTTC
ATAGCCCATATATGGAGTTCCGCGTTACATAACTTACGGTAAATGGCCCGCCTGGCTGACCGCCCAACGA
CCCCCGCCCATTGACGTCAATAATGACGTATGTTCCCATAGTAACGCCAATAGGGACTTTCCATTGACGT
CAATGGGTGGAGTATTTACGGTAAACTGCCCACTTGGCAGTACATCAAGTGTATCATATGCCAAGTACGC
CCCCTATTGACGTCAATGACGGTAAATGGCCCGCCTGGCATTATGCCCAGTACATGACCTTATGGGACTT
TCCTACTTGGCAGTACATCTACGTATTAGTCATCGCTATTACCATGGTGATGCGGTTTTGGCAGTACATC
AATGGGCGTGGATAGCGGTTTGACTCACGGGGATTTCCAAGTCTCCACCCCATTGACGTCAATGGGAGTT
TGTTTTGGCACCAAAATCAACGGGACTTTCCAAAATGTCGTAACAACTCCGCCCCATTGACGCAAATGGG
CGGTAGGCGTGTACGGTGGGAGGTCTATATAAGCAGAGCTCGTTTAGTGAACCGTCAGATCGCCTGGAGA
CGCCATCCACGCTGTTTTGACCTCCATAGAAGACACCGGGACCGATCCAGCCTCCGCGGCCGGGAACGGT
GCATTGGAACGCGGATTCCCCGTGCCAAGAGTGACGTAAGTACCGCCTATAGAGTCTATAGGCCCACCCC
CTTGGCTTCGTTAGAACGCGGCTACAATTAATACATAACCTTATGTATCATACACATACGATTTAGGTGA
CACTATAGAATAACATCCACTTTGCCTTTCTCTCCACAGGTGTCCACTCCCAGGTCCAACTGCACCTCGG
TTCTATCGAAAACGCGCCTGCTAGCGCCACCATGAAGACCATCATTGCCCTGAGCTACATCTTCTGCCTG
GTGTTCGCTGCGGCCGCCTGTACACTGTCTGTGACACAGCCTTGGTATCTGGAAGTGGACTACACCCACG
AGGCCGTGACCATCAAGTGTACATTCAGCGCCACAGGCTGCCCTAGCGAGCAACCTACCTGCCTGTGGTT
CAGATATGGCGCCCACCAGCCTGAGAATCTGTGCCTGGATGGCTGCAAGAGCGAGGCCGATAAGTTTACA
GTGCGCGAGGCCCTGAAAGAAAACCAGGTGTCCCTGACCGTGAACAGAGTGACCAGCAACGACAGCGCCA
TCTACATCTGCGGAATCGCCTTTCCAAGCGTGCCAGAGGCCAGAGCTAAACAGACAGGCGGCGGAACAAC
ACTGGTCGTGCGGGAAATCAAGCTGCTGAGCAAAGAGCTGAGATCTGGCGCGCCGGAAGATCAAGTTGAT
CCAAGATTGATTGATGGCAAGGGCGGATCTCTGGAGGTGCTGTTCCAGGGACCAGGCGGAAGCGGCAATC
CCGGCGGCGATCTGGCCCCCCAGATGCTGCGCGAGCTGCAGGAGACCAATGCCGCCCTGCAGGACGTGCG
CGAGCTGCTGCGCCACCGCGTGAAGGAGATCACCTTCCTGAAGAACACCGTGATGGAGTGCGACGCCTGC
GGTATGCAGCCCTCTAGAGGCTCCGGCTCCATCATCCCAGTTGAGGAGGAGAACCCGGACTTCTGGAACC
GCGAGGCAGCCGAGGCCCTGGGTGCCGCCAAGAAGCTGCAGCCTGCACAGACAGCCGCCAAGAACCTCAT
CATCTTCCTGGGCGATGGGATGGGGGTGTCTACGGTGACAGCTGCCAGGATCCTAAAAGGGCAGAAGAAG
GACAAACTGGGGCCTGAGATACCCCTGGCCATGGACCGCTTCCCATATGTGGCTCTGTCCAAGACATACA
ATGTAGACAAACATGTGCCAGACAGTGGAGCCACAGCCACGGCCTACCTGTGCGGGGTCAAGGGCAACTT
CCAGACCATTGGCTTGAGTGCAGCCGCCCGCTTTAACCAGTGCAACACGACACGCGGCAACGAGGTCATC
TCCGTGATGAATCGGGCCAAGAAAGCAGGGAAGTCAGTGGGAGTGGTAACCACCACACGAGTGCAGCACG
CCTCGCCAGCCGGCACCTACGCCCACACGGTGAACCGCAACTGGTACTCGGACGCCGACGTGCCTGCCTC
GGCCCGCCAGGAGGGGTGCCAGGACATCGCTACGCAGCTCATCTCCAACATGGACATTGACGTGATCCTA
GGTGGAGGCCGAAAGTACATGTTTCGCATGGGAACCCCAGACCCTGAGTACCCAGATGACTACAGCCAAG
GTGGGACCAGGCTGGACGGGAAGAATCTGGTGCAGGAATGGCTGGCGAAGCGCCAGGGTGCCCGGTATGT
GTGGAACCGCACTGAGCTCATGCAGGCTTCCCTGGACCCGTCTGTGACCCATCTCATGGGTCTCTTTGAG
CCTGGAGACATGAAATACGAGATCCACCGAGACTCCACACTGGACCCCTCCCTGATGGAGATGACAGAGG
CTGCCCTGCGCCTGCTGAGCAGGAACCCCCGCGGCTTCTTCCTCTTCGTGGAGGGTGGTCGCATCGACCA
TGGTCATCATGAAAGCAGGGCTTACCGGGCACTGACTGAGACGATCATGTTCGACGACGCCATTGAGAGG
GCGGGCCAGCTCACCAGCGAGGAGGACACGCTGAGCCTCGTCACTGCCGACCACTCCCACGTCTTCTCCT
TCGGAGGCTACCCCCTGCGAGGGAGCTCCATCTTCGGGCTGGCCCCTGGCAAGGCCCGGGACAGGAAGGC
CTACACGGTCCTCCTATACGGAAACGGTCCAGGCTATGTGCTCAAGGACGGCGCCCGGCCGGATGTTACC
GAGAGCGAGAGCGGGAGCCCCGAGTATCGGCAGCAGTCAGCAGTGCCCCTGGACGAAGAGACCCACGCAG
GCGAGGACGTGGCGGTGTTCGCGCGCGGCCCGCAGGCGCACCTGGTTCACGGCGTGCAGGAGCAGACCTT
CATAGCGCACGTCATGGCCTTCGCCGCCTGCCTGGAGCCCTACACCGCCTGCGACCTGGCGCCCCCCGCC
GGCACCACCGACGCCGCGCACCCGGGTGGCGGAGGACTGAACGACATCTTCGAGGCTCAGAAAATCGAAT
GGCACGAACATCACCATCACCATCACCATCACCATTAAGGCCGGCCTGTAGTCACTGGCACAACGCGTTA
CCCGGTAAGCCAATCGGGTATACACGGTCGTCATACTGCAGACAGGGTTCTTCTACTTTGCAAGATAGTC
TTGAGTAGTAAAATAAATAGATAGAGAAAATCAGCCTCGACTGTGCCTTCTAGTTGCCAGCCATCTGTTG
TTTGCCCCTCCCCCGTGCCTTCCTTGACCCTGGAAGGTGCCACTCCCACTGTCCTTTCCTAATAAAATGA
GGAAATTGCATCACAACACTCAACCCTATCTCGGTCTATTCTTTTGATTTATAAGGGATTTTGCCGATTT
CGGCCTATTGGTTAAAAAATGAGCTGATTTAACAAAAATTTAACGCGAATTAATTCTGTGGAATGTGTGT
CAGTTAGGGTGTGGAAAGTCCCCAGGCTCCCCAGCAGGCAGAAGTATGCAAAGCATGCATCTCAATTAGT
CAGCAACCAGGTGTGGAAAGTCCCCAGGCTCCCCAGCAGGCAGAAGTATGCAAAGCATGCATCTCAATTA
GTCAGCAACCATAGTCCCGCCCCTAACTCCGCCCATCCCGCCCCTAACTCCGCCCAGTTCCGCCCATTCT
CCGCCCCATGGCTGACTAATTTTTTTTATTTATGCAGAGGCCGAGGCCGCCTCTGCCTCTGAGCTATTCC
AGAAGTAGTGAGGAGGCTTTTTTGGAGGCCTAGGCTTTTGCAAAAAGCTCCCGGGAGCTTGTATATCCAT
TTTCGGATCTGATCAGCACGTGTTGACAATTAATCATCGGCATAGTATATCGGCATAGTATAATACGACA
AGGTGAGGAACTAAACCATGACCGAGTACAAGCCCACGGTGCGCCTCGCCACCCGCGACGACGTCCCCAG
GGCCGTACGCACCCTCGCCGCCGCGTTCGCCGACTACCCCGCCACGCGCCACACCGTCGATCCGGACCGC
CACATCGAGCGGGTCACCGAGCTGCAAGAACTCTTCCTCACGCGCGTCGGGCTCGACATCGGCAAGGTGT
GGGTCGCGGACGACGGCGCCGCGGTGGCGGTCTGGACCACGCCGGAGAGCGTCGAAGCGGGGGCGGTGTT
CGCCGAGATCGGCCCGCGCATGGCCGAGTTGAGCGGTTCCCGGCTGGCCGCGCAGCAACAGATGGAAGGC
CTCCTGGCGCCGCACCGGCCCAAGGAGCCCGCGTGGTTCCTGGCCACCGTCGGCGTCTCGCCCGACCACC
AGGGCAAGGGTCTGGGCAGCGCCGTCGTGCTCCCCGGAGTGGAGGCGGCCGAGCGCGCCGGGGTGCCCGC
CTTCCTGGAGACATCCGCGCCCCGCAACCTCCCCTTCTACGAGCGGCTCGGCTTCACCGTCACCGCCGAC
GTCGAGGTGCCCGAAGGACCGCGCACCTGGTGCATGACCCGCAAGCCCGGTGCCTGACACGTGCTACGAG
ATTTCGATTCCACCGCCGCCTTCTATGAAAGGTTGGGCTTCGGAATCGTTTTCCGGGACGCCGGCTGGAT
GATCCTCCAGCGCGGGGATCTCATGCTGGAGTTCTTCGCCCACCCCAACTTGTTTATTGCAGCTTATAAT
GGTTACAAATAAAGCAATAGCATCACAAATTTCACAAATAAAGCATTTTTTTCACTGCATTCTAGTTGTG
GTTTGTCCAAACTCATCAATGTATCTTATCATGTCTGTATACCGTCGACCTCTAGCTAGAGCTTGGCGTA
ATCATGGTCATTACCAATGCTTAATCAGTGAGGCACCTATCTCAGCGATCTGTCTATTTCGTTCATCCAT
AGTTGCCTGACTCCCCGTCGTGTAGATAACTACGATACGGGAGGGCTTACCATCTGGCCCCAGCGCTGCG
ATGATACCGCGAGAACCACGCTCACCGGCTCCGGATTTATCAGCAATAAACCAGCCAGCCGGAAGGGCCG
AGCGCAGAAGTGGTCCTGCAACTTTATCCGCCTCCATCCAGTCTATTAATTGTTGCCGGGAAGCTAGAGT
AAGTAGTTCGCCAGTTAATAGTTTGCGCAACGTTGTTGCCATCGCTACAGGCATCGTGGTGTCACGCTCG
TCGTTTGGTATGGCTTCATTCAGCTCCGGTTCCCAACGATCAAGGCGAGTTACATGATCCCCCATGTTGT
GCAAAAAAGCGGTTAGCTCCTTCGGTCCTCCGATCGTTGTCAGAAGTAAGTTGGCCGCAGTGTTATCACT
CATGGTTATGGCAGCACTGCATAATTCTCTTACTGTCATGCCATCCGTAAGATGCTTTTCTGTGACTGGT
GAGTACTCAACCAAGTCATTCTGAGAATAGTGTATGCGGCGACCGAGTTGCTCTTGCCCGGCGTCAATAC
GGGATAATACCGCGCCACATAGCAGAACTTTAAAAGTGCTCATCATTGGAAAACGTTCTTCGGGGCGAAA
ACTCTCAAGGATCTTACCGCTGTTGAGATCCAGTTCGATGTAACCCACTCGTGCACCCAACTGATCTTCA
GCATCTTTTACTTTCACCAGCGTTTCTGGGTGAGCAAAAACAGGAAGGCAAAATGCCGCAAAAAAGGGAA
TAAGGGCGACACGGAAATGTTGAATACTCATATTCTTCCTT
