>Addgene plasmid #157073 | pD649-HAsp-IGSF6-COMP5AP-AviTag-9xHis | depositor partial sequence | sequence record 303256 | insert (extracellular domain)
TGTACACTGTCTGTGACACAGCCTTGGTATCTGGAAGTGGACTACACCCACGAGGCCGTGACCATCAAGT
GTACATTCAGCGCCACAGGCTGCCCTAGCGAGCAACCTACCTGCCTGTGGTTCAGATATGGCGCCCACCA
GCCTGAGAATCTGTGCCTGGATGGCTGCAAGAGCGAGGCCGATAAGTTTACAGTGCGCGAGGCCCTGAAA
GAAAACCAGGTGTCCCTGACCGTGAACAGAGTGACCAGCAACGACAGCGCCATCTACATCTGCGGAATCG
CCTTTCCAAGCGTGCCAGAGGCCAGAGCTAAACAGACAGGCGGCGGAACAACACTGGTCGTGCGGGAAAT
CAAGCTGCTGAGCAAAGAGCTGAGATCT
